>Addgene plasmid #75270 | pcDNA3-optoB2-SS-YFP | depositor full sequence | sequence record 149684 | pcDNA3-optoB2-SS-YFP sequence 7398 bps
GACGGATCGGGAGATCTCCCGATCCCCTATGGTCGACTCTCAGTACAATCTGCTCTGATGCCGCATAGTT
AAGCCAGTATCTGCTCCCTGCTTGTGTGTTGGAGGTCGCTGAGTAGTGCGCGAGCAAAATTTAAGCTACA
ACAAGGCAAGGCTTGACCGACAATTGCATGAAGAATCTGCTTAGGGTTAGGCGTTTTGCGCTGCTTCGCG
ATGTACGGGCCAGATATACGCGTTGACATTGATTATTGACTAGTTATTAATAGTAATCAATTACGGGGTC
ATTAGTTCATAGCCCATATATGGAGTTCCGCGTTACATAACTTACGGTAAATGGCCCGCCTGGCTGACCG
CCCAACGACCCCCGCCCATTGACGTCAATAATGACGTATGTTCCCATAGTAACGCCAATAGGGACTTTCC
ATTGACGTCAATGGGTGGACTATTTACGGTAAACTGCCCACTTGGCAGTACATCAAGTGTATCATATGCC
AAGTACGCCCCCTATTGACGTCAATGACGGTAAATGGCCCGCCTGGCATTATGCCCAGTACATGACCTTA
TGGGACTTTCCTACTTGGCAGTACATCTACGTATTAGTCATCGCTATTACCATGGTGATGCGGTTTTGGC
AGTACATCAATGGGCGTGGATAGCGGTTTGACTCACGGGGATTTCCAAGTCTCCACCCCATTGACGTCAA
TGGGAGTTTGTTTTGGCACCAAAATCAACGGGACTTTCCAAAATGTCGTAACAACTCCGCCCCATTGACG
CAAATGGGCGGTAGGCGTGTACGGTGGGAGGTCTATATAAGCAGAGCTCTCTGGCTAACTAGAGAACCCA
CTGCTTACTGGCTTATCGAAATTAATACGACTCACTATAGGGAGACCCAAGCTTGCCACCATGAACGGAA
CAGAGGGCCCAAACTTTTACGTTCCCTTCTCCAATAAGACTGGGGTCGTGAGAAGCCCATTTGAGGCGCC
TCAATACTACCTTGCTGAGCCGTGGCAGTTTTCTATGCTCGCTGCTTACATGTTCTTGCTGATCATGCTG
GGGTTCCCTATCAATTTCCTGACGCTGTACGTTATAGCAAAGTTCGAACGCCTCCAAACCGTGTTGAACT
ACATACTCCTTAACCTCGCGGTTGCCGACCTCTTCATGGTTTTCGGGGGTTTCACCACCACCCTCTACAC
CTCCCTTCACGGCTACTTCGTGTTCGGCCCTACCGGATGCAATCTGGAAGGCTTTTTCGCAACGCTGGGG
GGGGAGATTGCCCTTTGGAGCCTGGTGGTCTTGGCCATAGAGAGGTACGTGGTGGTCACATCCCCATTCA
AGTACCAGAGTTTGCTTACAAAGAACAAGGCTATCATGGGGGTCGCCTTCACATGGGTGATGGCGCTGGC
TTGCGCTGCCCCACCGCTGGTAGGCTGGTCCCGGTATATTCCGGAGGGAATGCAGTGCAGTTGTGGGATC
GACTACTACACCCCACACGAAGAGACTAACAACGAGTCTTTTGTGATTTATATGTTCGTGGTCCACTTCA
TCATCCCCCTGATAGTGATCTTTTTCTGTTACGGCAGGGTGTTCCAGGTCGCCAAAAGGCAGCTCCAGAA
GATCGACAAAAGCGAAGGCCGCTTTCACAGCCCCAATCTTGGACAGGTTGAACAGGACGGCAGGTCAGGG
CACGGGCTGCGACGCAGTTCTAAGTTCTGCCTGAAGGAACATAAGGCCTTGAGAATGGTGATCATCATGG
TAATCGCCTTCCTGATATGCTGGCTTCCATACGCTGGCGTGGCTTTTTATATATTCACGCACCAGGGGTC
AGATTTTGGGCCTATCTTTATGACCATACCTGCTTTCTTCGCTAAGACGAGTGCGGTGTATAACCCAGTG
ATATACATCATGATGAACAAACAATTCAGAATTGCCTTCCAGGAATTGCTCTGTCTCAGACGCAGCTCTT
CCAAAGCGTACGGAAATGGCTATGCAGGAAACAGCAACGGAAAGACTGATTATATGGGCGAAGCCAGTGG
CTGCCAGCTGGGCCAGGAAAAAGAGAGCGAGCGGCTTTGTGAAGATCCCCCAGGCACTGAGAGCTTCGTG
AATTGTCAGGGAACAGTTCCGAGTCTCTCTCTTGATTCACAGGGACGCAATTGCTCTACCAACGACAGCC
CCCTGGAGACTTCCCAGGTCGCTCCGGCCGCGGCCGCACTCGAGATGGTGAGCAAGGGCGAGGAGCTGTT
CACCGGGGTGGTGCCCATCCTGGTCGAGCTGGACGGCGACGTAAACGGCCACAAGTTCAGCGTGTCCGGC
GAGGGCGAGGGCGATGCCACCTACGGCAAGCTGACCCTGAAGTTCATCTGCACCACCGGCAAGCTGCCCG
TGCCCTGGCCCACCCTCGTGACCACCTTCGGCTACGGCCTGAAGTGCTTCGCCCGCTACCCCGACCACAT
GAAGCAGCACGACTTCTTCAAGTCCGCCATGCCCGAAGGCTACGTCCAGGAGCGCACCATCTTCTTCAAG
GACGACGGCAACTACAAGACCCGCGCCGAGGTGAAGTTCGAGGGCGACACCCTGGTGAACCGCATCGAGC
TGAAGGGCATCGACTTCAAGGAGGACGGCAACATCCTGGGGCACAAGCTGGAGTACAACTACAACAGCCA
CAACGTCTATATCATGGCCGACAAGCAGAAGAACGGCATCAAGGTGAACTTCAAGATCCGCCACAACATC
GAGGACGGCAGCGTGCAGCTCGCCGACCACTACCAGCAGAACACCCCCATCGGCGACGGCCCCGTGCTGC
TGCCCGACAACCACTACCTGAGCTACCAGTCCGCCCTGAGCAAAGACCCCAACGAGAAGCGCGATCACAT
GGTCCTGCTGGAGTTCGTGACCGCCGCCGGGATCACTCTCGGCATGGACGAGCTGTACAAGTAATCTAGA
GGGCCCTATTCTATAGTGTCACCTAAATGCTAGAGCTCGCTGATCAGCCTCGACTGTGCCTTCTAGTTGC
CAGCCATCTGTTGTTTGCCCCTCCCCCGTGCCTTCCTTGACCCTGGAAGGTGCCACTCCCACTGTCCTTT
CCTAATAAAATGAGGAAATTGCATCGCATTGTCTGAGTAGGTGTCATTCTATTCTGGGGGGTGGGGTGGG
GCAGGACAGCAAGGGGGAGGATTGGGAAGACAATAGCAGGCATGCTGGGGATGCGGTGGGCTCTATGGCT
TCTGAGGCGGAAAGAACCAGCTGGGGCTCTAGGGGGTATCCCC
[124 nt withheld, positions 3264-3387]
C
[32 nt withheld, positions 3389-3420]
CA
[57 nt withheld, positions 3423-3479]
A
[49 nt withheld, positions 3481-3529]
CCTTTGACGTTGGAGTCCACGTTCTTT
[37 nt withheld, positions 3557-3593]
ACCCTATCTCGGTCTATTCTTTTGATTTATAAGGGATTTTGGGGATTTCGGCCTATTGGTTAAAAAATGA
GCTGATTTAACAAAAATTTAACGCGAATTAATTCTGTGGAATGTGTGTCAGTTAGGGTGTGGAAAGTCCC
CAGGCTCCCCAGGCAGGCAGAAGTATGCAAAGCATGCATCTCAATTAGTCAGCAACCAGGTGTGGAAAGT
CCCCAGGCTCCCCAGCAGGCAGAAGTATGCAAAGCATGCATCTCAATTAGTCAGCAACCATAGTCCCGCC
CCTAACTCCGCCCATCCCGCCCCTAACTCCGCCCAGTTCCGCCCATTCTCCGCCCCATGGCTGACTAATT
TTTTTTATTTATGCAGAGGCCGAGGCCGCCTCTGCCTCTGAGCTATTCCAGAAGTAGTGAGGAGGCTTTT
TTGGAGGCCTAGGCTTTTGCAAAAAGCTCCCGGGAGCTTGTATATCCATTTTCGGATCTGATCAAGAGAC
AGGATGAGGATCGTTTCGCATGATTGAACAAGATGGATTGCACGCAGGTTCTCCGGCCGCTTGGGTGGAG
AGGCTATTCGGCTATGACTGGGCACAACAGACAATCGGCTGCTCTGATGCCGCCGTGTTCCGGCTGTCAG
CGCAGGGGCGCCCGGTTCTTTTTGTCAAGACCGACCTGTCCGGTGCCCTGAATGAACTGCAGGACGAGGC
AGCGCGGCTATCGTGGCTGGCCACGACGGGCGTTCCTTGCGCAGCTGTGCTCGACGTTGTCACTGAAGCG
GGAAGGGACTGGCTGCTATTGGGCGAAGTGCCGGGGCAGGATCTCCTGTCATCTCACCTTGCTCCTGCCG
AGAAAGTATCCATCATGGCTGATGCAATGCGGCGGCTGCATACGCTTGATCCGGCTACCTGCCCATTCGA
CCACCAAGCGAAACATCGCATCGAGCGAGCACGTACTCGGATGGAAGCCGGTCTTGTCGATCAGGATGAT
CTGGACGAAGAGCATCAGGGGCTCGCGCCAGCCGAACTGTTCGCCAGGCTCAAGGCGCGCATGCCCGACG
GCGAGGATCTCGTCGTGACCCATGGCGATGCCTGCTTGCCGAATATCATGGTGGAAAATGGCCGCTTTTC
TGGATTCATCGACTGTGGCCGGCTGGGTGTGGCGGACCGCTATCAGGACATAGCGTTGGCTACCCGTGAT
ATTGCTGAAGAGCTTGGCGGCGAATGGGCTGACCGCTTCCTCGTGCTTTACGGTATCGCCGCTCCCGATT
CGCAGCGCATCGCCTTCTATCGCCTTCTTGACGAGTTCTTCTGAGCGGGACTCTGGGGTTCGAAATGACC
GACCAAGCGACGCCCAACCTGCCATCACGAGATTTCGATTCCACCGCCGCCTTCTATGAAAGGTTGGGCT
TCGGAATCGTTTTCCGGGACGCCGGCTGGATGATCCTCCAGCGCGGGGATCTCATGCTGGAGTTCTTCGC
CCACCCCAACTTGTTTATTGCAGCTTATAATGGTTACAAATAAAGCAATAGCATCACAAATTTCACAAAT
AAAGCATTTTTTTCACTGCATTCTAGTTGTGGTTTGTCCAAACTCATCAATGTATCTTATCATGTCTGTA
TACCGTCGACCTCTAGCTAGAGCTTGGCGTAATCATGGTCATAGCTGTTTCCTGTGTGAAATTGTTATCC
GCTCACAATTCCACACAACATACGAGCCGGAAGCATAAAGTGTAAAGCCTGGGGTGCCTAATGAGTGAGC
TAACTCACATTAATTGCGTTGCGCTCACTGCCCGCTTTCCAGTCGGGAAACCTGTCGTGCCAGCTGCATT
AATGAATCGGCCAACGCGCGGGGAGAGGCGGTTTGCGTATTGGGCGCTCTTCCGCTTCCTCGCTCACTGA
CTCGCTGCGCTCGGTCGTTCGGCTGCGGCGAGCGGTATCAGCTCACTCAAAGGCGGTAATACGGTTATCC
ACAGAATCAGGGGATAACGCAGGAAAGAACATGTGAGCAAAAGGCCAGCAAAAGGCCAGGAACCGTAAAA
AGGCCGCGTTGCTGGCGTTTTTCCATAGGCTCCGCCCCCCTGACGAGCATCACAAAAATCGACGCTCAAG
TCAGAGGTGGCGAAACCCGACAGGACTATAAAGATACCAGGCGTTTCCCCCTGGAAGCTCCCTCGTGCGC
TCTCCTGTTCCGACCCTGCCGCTTACCGGATACCTGTCCGCCTTTCTCCCTTCGGGAAGCGTGGCGCTTT
CTCAATGCTCACGCTGTAGGTATCTCAGTTCGGTGTAGGTCGTTCGCTCCAAGCTGGGCTGTGTGCACGA
ACCCCCCGTTCAGCCCGACCGCTGCGCCTTATCCGGTAACTATCGTCTTGAGTCCAACCCGGTAAGACAC
GACTTATCGCCACTGGCAGCAGCCACTGGTAACAGGATTAGCAGAGCGAGGTATGTAGGCGGTGCTACAG
AGTTCTTGAAGTGGTGGCCTAACTACGGCTACACTAGAAGGACAGTATTTGGTATCTGCGCTCTGCTGAA
GCCAGTTACCTTCGGAAAAAGAGTTGGTAGCTCTTGATCCGGCAAACAAACCACCGCTGGTAGCGGTGGT
TTTTTTGTTTGCAAGCAGCAGATTACGCGCAGAAAAAAAGGATCTCAAGAAGATCCTTTGATCTTTTCTA
CGGGGTCTGACGCTCAGTGGAACGAAAACTCACGTTAAGGGATTTTGGTCATGAGATTATCAAAAAGGAT
CTTCACCTAGATCCTTTTAAATTAAAAATGAAGTTTTAAATCAATCTAAAGTATATATGAGTAAACTTGG
TCTGACAGTTACCAATGCTTAATCAGTGAGGCACCTATCTCAGCGATCTGTCTATTTCGTTCATCCATAG
TTGCCTGACTCCCCGTCGTGTAGATAACTACGATACGGGAGGGCTTACCATCTGGCCCCAGTGCTGCAAT
GATACCGCGAGACCCACGCTCACCGGCTCCAGATTTATCAGCAATAAACCAGCCAGCCGGAAGGGCCGAG
CGCAGAAGTGGTCCTGCAACTTTATCCGCCTCCATCCAGTCTATTAATTGTTGCCGGGAAGCTAGAGTAA
GTAGTTCGCCAGTTAATAGTTTGCGCAACGTTGTTGCCATTGCTACAGGCATCGTGGTGTCACGCTCGTC
GTTTGGTATGGCTTCATTCAGCTCCGGTTCCCAACGATCAAGGCGAGTTACATGATCCCCCATGTTGTGC
AAAAAAGCGGTTAGCTCCTTCGGTCCTCCGATCGTTGTCAGAAGTAAGTTGGCCGCAGTGTTATCACTCA
TGGTTATGGCAGCACTGCATAATTCTCTTACTGTCATGCCATCCGTAAGATGCTTTTCTGTGACTGGTGA
GTACTCAACCAAGTCATTCTGAGAATAGTGTATGCGGCGACCGAGTTGCTCTTGCCCGGCGTCAATACGG
GATAATACCGCGCCACATAGCAGAACTTTAAAAGTGCTCATCATTGGAAAACGTTCTTCGGGGCGAAAAC
TCTCAAGGATCTTACCGCTGTTGAGATCCAGTTCGATGTAACCCACTCGTGCACCCAACTGATCTTCAGC
ATCTTTTACTTTCACCAGCGTTTCTGGGTGAGCAAAAACAGGAAGGCAAAATGCCGCAAAAAAGGGAATA
AGGGCGACACGGAAATGTTGAATACTCATACTCTTCCTTTTTCAATATTATTGAAGCATTTATCAGGGTT
ATTGTCTCATGAGCGGATACATATTTGAATGTATTTAGAAAAATAAACAAATAGGGGTTCCGCGCACATT
TCCCCGAAAAGTGCCACCTGACGTC
Features (pLannotate 1.2.2; 22 found; start..end, strand, type, name):
     36..80      -  misc_feature   bom (fragment): basis of mobility region from pBR322
    235..614     +  enhancer       CMV enhancer: human cytomegalovirus immediate early enhancer
    615..818     +  promoter       CMV promoter: human cytomegalovirus (CMV) immediate early promoter
    814..847     +  LTR            5' LTR (truncated) (fragment): truncated 5' long terminal repeat (LTR) from HIV-1
    863..881     +  promoter       T7 promoter: promoter for bacteriophage T7 RNA polymerase
    901..1944    +  CDS            RHO: OPSD_BOVIN - Experimental evidence at protein level: Swiss-Prot protein existence level 1. Photoreceptor required for image-forming vision at low light intensity. Required for photoreceptor cell viability after birth (By similarity). Light-induced isomerization of 11-cis to all-trans retinal triggers a conformational change that activates signaling via G- proteins (PubMed:10926528, PubMed:12044163, PubMed:11972040, PubMed:16908857, PubMed:16586416, PubMed:17060607, PubMed:17449675, PubMed:18818650, PubMed:21389983, PubMed:22198838, PubMed:23579341, PubMed:25205354, PubMed:27458239). Subsequent
   2215..2931    +  CDS            EYFP-Q69K: EYFP-Q69K is a basic (constitutively fluorescent) green/yellow fluorescent protein published in 1999, derived from Aequorea victoria. It has moderate acid sensitivity.
   2950..2968    -  promoter       SP6 promoter: promoter for bacteriophage SP6 RNA polymerase
   2994..3218    +  polyA_signal   bGH poly(A) signal: bovine growth hormone polyadenylation signal
   3222..3243    +  promoter       SV40 promoter (fragment): SV40 enhancer and early promoter
   3264..3692    +  rep_origin     f1 ori (sequence partly withheld): f1 bacteriophage origin of replication; arrow indicates direction of (+) strand synthesis
   3706..4036    +  promoter       SV40 promoter: SV40 enhancer and early promoter
   4103..4894    +  CDS            neo: KKA2_KLEPN - Also known as kan, nptII. Experimental evidence at protein level: Swiss-Prot protein existence level 1. Resistance to kanamycin, neomycin, paromomycin, ribostamycin, butirosin and gentamicin B. From Klebsiella pneumoniae.
   4918..5076    +  CDS            ble (fragment): BLE_KLEPN - Experimental evidence at protein level: Swiss-Prot protein existence level 1. Binding protein with a strong affinity to the bleomycin family of antibiotics. Binds to CL990; an antimitotic-antibiotic compound. From Klebsiella pneumoniae.
   5071..5192    +  polyA_signal   SV40 poly(A) signal: SV40 polyadenylation signal
   5265..5281    -  protein_bind   lac operator: The lac repressor binds to the lac operator to inhibit transcription in E. coli. This inhibition can be relieved by adding lactose or isopropyl-β-D-thiogalactopyranoside (IPTG). lac repressor encoded by lacI
   5289..5319    -  promoter       lac promoter: promoter for the E. coli lac operon
   5334..5355    -  protein_bind   CAP binding site: CAP binding activates transcription in the presence of cAMP. E. coli catabolite activator protein
   5368..5460    -  CDS            lacI (fragment): lac repressor; lacI; The lac repressor binds to the lac operator to inhibit transcription in E. coli. This inhibition can be relieved by adding lactose or isopropyl-β-D-thiogalactopyranoside (IPTG).
   5643..6231    -  rep_origin     ori: high-copy-number ColE1/pMB1/pBR322/pUC origin of replication
   6402..7262    -  CDS            AmpR: β-lactamase; bla; confers resistance to ampicillin, carbenicillin, and related antibiotics
   7263..7367    -  promoter       AmpR promoter: bla
