[The description below was written by a language model from this plasmid's Addgene catalogue record and pLannotate feature annotations shown in this document.]
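Description:
pcDNA3-optoB2-SS-YFP is a 7,398 bp mammalian expression plasmid built on a pcDNA3.1-type backbone. It encodes an arrestin-independent variant of optoB2, a light-activated receptor designed to mimic beta-2 adrenergic receptor signalling. In bacteria it is propagated through a high-copy ColE1/pUC-type origin and selected with ampicillin via the AmpR (β-lactamase) cassette; an f1 origin is also present. For stable selection in mammalian cells, an SV40 early promoter drives the neomycin phosphotransferase gene, conferring G418 resistance, and is terminated by an SV40 poly(A) signal.

The payload is expressed from the human CMV immediate-early enhancer and promoter and ends at the bovine growth hormone polyadenylation signal. T7 and SP6 promoters flank the insert. The annotation software labels most of the open reading frame as bovine rhodopsin, which fits an opsin-based chimera. The roughly 270 bp between this match and the fluorescent protein is unannotated and probably holds the adrenergic receptor-derived C-terminal region, although the record does not describe the chimera's architecture. This version carries the serine substitutions S362A and S363G, which the depositor describes as making the receptor arrestin-independent.

The receptor is fused at its C terminus to a fluorescent protein. The catalogue lists this tag as eGFP, whereas the plasmid name says YFP and the feature table identifies an EYFP variant, so the sequence-based evidence favours a yellow fluorescent tag. The construct is suited to transfecting cultured mammalian cells for optical control of beta-adrenergic-like signalling with the arrestin pathway removed, using fluorescence to monitor expression and localisation.
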