Addgene plasmid #75270: pcDNA3-optoB2-SS-YFP
Purpose: Arrestin independent version of optoB2 with serine mutations at S362A,S363G
Depositing lab: Michael Bruchas. Depositing organization: Washington University in Saint Louis. Publication: Optodynamic simulation of beta-adrenergic receptor signalling. Siuda ER, McCall JG, Al-Hasani R, Shin G, Il Park S, Schmidt MJ, Anderson SL, Planer WJ, Rogers JA, Bruchas MR. Nat Commun. 2015 Sep 28;6:8480. doi: 10.1038/ncomms9480. PubMed 26412387.
Backbone
  Vector backbone: pcDNA3.1
  Total vector size (bp): 7398
  Vector type: Mammalian Expression
  Selectable markers: Neomycin (select with G418)
Growth in bacteria
  Bacterial resistance: Ampicillin, 100 μg/mL
  Growth temperature: 37°C
  Growth strain: DH5alpha
  Copy number: Unknown
Gene/Insert
  Gene/Insert name: Arrestin independent version of optoB2
  Mutation: serine mutations at S362A,S363G
  Tag / fusion protein: eGFP (C terminal on insert)
Terms and licenses: Academic/Nonprofit Terms; Industry Terms: Not Available to Industry
How to cite: pcDNA3-optoB2-SS-YFP was a gift from Michael Bruchas (Addgene plasmid # 75270 ; http://n2t.net/addgene:75270 ; RRID:Addgene_75270)
