>Addgene plasmid #75270 | pcDNA3-optoB2-SS-YFP | addgene partial sequence | sequence record 161657 | CMV-F 5'-CGCAAATGGGCGGTAGGCGTG-3'
CTATATAAGCAGAGCTCTCTGGCTAACTAGAGAACCCACTGCTTACTGGCTTATCGAAATTAATACGACT
CACTATAGGGAGACCCAAGCTTGCCACCATGAACGGAACAGAGGGCCCAAACTTTTACGTTCCCTTCTCC
AATAAGACTGGGGTCGTGAGAAGCCCATTTGAGGCGCCTCAATACTACCTTGCTGAGCCGTGGCAGTTTT
CTATGCTCGCTGCTTACATGTTCTTGCTGATCATGCTGGGGTTCCCTATCAATTTCCTGACGCTGTACGT
TATAGCAAAGTTCGAACGCCTCCAAACCGTGTTGAACTACATACTCCTTAACCTCGCGGTTGCCGACCTC
TTCATGGTTTTCGGGGGTTTCACCACCACCCTCTACACCTCCCTTCACGGCTACTTCGTGTTCGGCCCTA
CCGGATGCAATCTGGAAGGCTTTTTCGCAACGCTGGGGGGGGAGATTGCCCTTTGGAGCCTGGTGGTCTT
GGCCATAGAGAGGTACGTGGTGGTCACATCCCCATTCAAGTACCAGAGTTTGCTTACAAAGAACAAGGCT
ATCATGGGGGTCGCCTTCACATGGGTGATGGCGCTGGCTTGCGCTGCCCCACCGCTGGTAGGCTGGTCCC
GGTATATTCCGGAGGGAATGCAGTGCAGTTGTGGGATCGACTACTACACCCCACACGAAGAGACTAACAA
CGAGTCTTTTGTGATTTATATGTTCGTGGTCCACTTCATCATCCCCCTGATAGTGATCTTTTTCTGTTAC
GGCAGGGTGTTCCAGGTCGCCAAAAGGCAGCTCCAGAAGATCGACAAAAGCGAAGGCCGCTTTCACAGCC
CCAATCTTGGACAGGTTGAACAGGACGGCAGGTCAGGGCACGGGCTGCGACGCAGTTCTAAGTTCTGCCT
GAAGGAACATAAGGCCTTGAGAATGGTGATCATCATGGTAATCGCCTTCCTGATATGCTGGCTTCCATAC
GCTGGCGTGGCTTTTTATATATTCACGCACCAGGGGTCAGAT
