>Addgene plasmid #75270 | pcDNA3-optoB2-SS-YFP | addgene partial sequence | sequence record 161659 | GFP2b 5'-CTTGATGCCGTTCTTCTGCTTGT-3'
GACGTTGTGGCTGTTGTAGTTGTACTCCAGCTTGTGCCCCAGGATGTTGCCGTCCTCCTTGAAGTCGATG
CCCTTCAGCTCGATGCGGTTCACCAGGGTGTCGCCCTCGAACTTCACCTCGGCGCGGGTCTTGTAGTTGC
CGTCGTCCTTGAAGAAGATGGTGCGCTCCTGGACGTAGCCTTCGGGCATGGCGGACTTGAAGAAGTCGTG
CTGCTTCATGTGGTCGGGGTAGCGGGCGAAGCACTTCAGGCCGTAGCCGAAGGTGGTCACGAGGGTGGGC
CAGGGCACGGGCAGCTTGCCGGTGGTGCAGATGAACTTCAGGGTCAGCTTGCCGTAGGTGGCATCGCCCT
CGCCCTCGCCGGACACGCTGAACTTGTGGCCGTTTACGTCGCCGTCCAGCTCGACCAGGATGGGCACCAC
CCCGGTGAACAGCTCCTCGCCCTTGCTCACCATCTCGAGTGCGGCCGCGGCCGGAGCGACCTGGGAAGTC
TCCAGGGGGCTGTCGTTGGTAGAGCAATTGCGTCCCTGTGAATCAAGAGAGAGACTCGGAACTGTTCCCT
GACAATTCACGAAGCTCTCAGTGCCTGGGGGATCTTCACAAAGCCGCTCGCTCTCTTTTTCCTGGCCCAG
CTGGCAGCCACTGGCTTCGCCCATATAATCAGTCTTTCCGTTGCTGTTTCCTGCATAGCCATTTCCGTAC
GCTTTGGAAGAGCTGCGTCTGAGACAGAGCAATTCCTGGAAGGCAATTCTGAATTGTTTGTTCATCATGA
TGTATATCACTGGGTTATACACCGCACTCGTCTTAGCGAAGAAAGCAGGTATGGTCATAAAGATAGGCCC
AAAATCTGACCCCTGGTGCGTGAATATATAAAAAGCCACGCCAGCGTATGGAAGCCAGCATATCAGGAAG
GCGATTACCATGATGATCACCATTCTCAAGGCCTTATGTTCCTTCAGGCAGAACTTAGAACTGCGTCGCA
GCCCGTGCCCTGACCTGCCGTCCTGTTCAACCTGTCCAAGATTGGGG
